>Addgene plasmid #163967 | Sticky-351e-3X | addgene full sequence | sequence record 331250 | Addgene NGS Result
TTACCAATGCTTAATCAGTGAGGCACCTATCTCAGCGATCTGTCTATTTCGTTCATCCATAGTTGCCTGA
CTCCCCGTCGTGTAGATAACTACGATACGGGAGGGCTTACCATCTGGCCCCAGTGCTGCAATGATACCGC
GAGACCCACGCTCACCGGCTCCAGATTTATCAGCAATAAACCAGCCAGCCGGAAGGGCCGAGCGCAGAAG
TGGTCCTGCAACTTTATCCGCCTCCATCCAGTCTATTAATTGTTGCCGGGAAGCTAGAGTAAGTAGTTCG
CCAGTTAATAGTTTGCGCAACGTTGTTGCCATTGCTACAGGCATCGTGGTGTCACGCTCGTCGTTTGGTA
TGGCTTCATTCAGCTCCGGTTCCCAACGATCAAGGCGAGTTACATGATCCCCCATGTTGTGCAAAAAAGC
GGTTAGCTCCTTCGGTCCTCCGATCGTTGTCAGAAGTAAGTTGGCCGCAGTGTTATCACTCATGGTTATG
GCAGCACTGCATAATTCTCTTACTGTCATGCCATCCGTAAGATGCTTTTCTGTGACTGGTGAGTACTCAA
CCAAGTCATTCTGAGAATAGTGTATGCGGCGACCGAGTTGCTCTTGCCCGGCGTCAATACGGGATAATAC
CGCGCCACATAGCAGAACTTTAAAAGTGCTCATCATTGGAAAACGTTCTTCGGGGCGAAAACTCTCAAGG
ATCTTACCGCTGTTGAGATCCAGTTCGATGTAACCCACTCGTGCACCCAACTGATCTTCAGCATCTTTTA
CTTTCACCAGCGTTTCTGGGTGAGCAAAAACAGGAAGGCAAAATGCCGCAAAAAAGGGAATAAGGGCGAC
ACGGAAATGTTGAATACTCATACTCTTCCTTTTTCAATATTATTGAAGCATTTATCAGGGTTATTGTCTC
ATGAGCGGATACATATTTGAATGTATTTAGAAAAATAAACAAATAGGGGTTCCGCGCACATTTCCCCGAA
AAGTGCCACCTGACGTCTAAGAAACCATTATTATCATGACATTAACCTATAAAAATAGGCGTATCACGAG
GCCCTTTCGTCTCGCGCGTTTCGGTGATGACGGTGAAAACCTCTGACACATGCAGCTCCCGGAGACGGTC
ACAGCTTGTCTGTAAGCGGATGCCGGGAGCAGACAAGCCCGTCAGGGCGCGTCAGCGGGTGTTGGCGGGT
GTCGGGGCTGGCTTAACTATGCGGCATCAGAGCAGATTGTACTGAGAGTGCACCATATGCGGTGTGAAAT
ACCGCACAGATGCGTAAGGAGAAAATACCGCATCAGGCGCCATTCGCCATTCAGGCTGCGCAACTGTTGG
GAAGGGCGATCGGTGCGGGCCTCTTCGCTATTACGCCAGCTGGCGAAAGGGGGATGTGCTGCAAGGCGAT
TAAGTTGGGTAACGCCAGGGTTTTCCCAGTCACGACGTTGTAAAACGACGGCCAGTGAATTCGGTACCGC
TGGTTTTTTTTTTCATGTGCCGGTCTCACACGTGCCTGGAGACTAGTAAGCGCTTCTAGTGGCGGTTAAA
ACGCGGTAGACAGCGCGTACGTGCGTTTAAGCGGTGCTAGAGCTGTCTACGACCAATTGAGCGGCCTCGG
CACCGGGATGCGATTTTTTTTTTCATACTCGAGCATGCATTTTTTTTTTCATGTGCCGGTCTCACACGTG
CCTGGAGACTAGTAAGCGCTTCTAGTGGCGGTTAAAACGCGGTAGACAGCGCGTACGTGCGTTTAAGCGG
TGCTAGAGCTGTCTACGACCAATTGAGCGGCCTCGGCACCGGGATGCGTTTTTTTTTTCCAGCGGTACCG
CTGGTTTTTTTTTTCATGTGCCGGTCTCACACGTGCCTGGAGACTAGTAAGCGCTTCTAGTGGCGGTTAA
AACGCGGTAGACAGCGCGTACGTGCGTTTAAGCGGTGCTAGAGCTGTCTACGACCAATTGAGCGGCCTCG
GCACCGGGATGCGATTTTTTTTTTCATACTCGAGCATGCATTTTTTTTTTCATGTGCCGGTCTCACACGT
GCCTGGAGACTAGTAAGCGCTTCTAGTGGCGGTTAAAACGCGGTAGACAGCGCGTACGTGCGTTTAAGCG
GTGCTAGAGCTGTCTACGACCAATTGAGCGGCCTCGGCACCGGGATGCGTTTTTTTTTTCCAGCGGTACC
GCTGGTTTTTTTTTTCATGTGCCGGTCTCACACGTGCCTGGAGACTAGTAAGCGCTTCTAGTGGCGGTTA
AAACGCGGTAGACAGCGCGTACGTGCGTTTAAGCGGTGCTAGAGCTGTCTACGACCAATTGAGCGGCCTC
GGCACCGGGATGCGATTTTTTTTTTCATACTCGAGCATGCATTTTTTTTTTCATGTGCCGGTCTCACACG
TGCCTGGAGACTAGTAAGCGCTTCTAGTGGCGGTTAAAACGCGGTAGACAGCGCGTACGTGCGTTTAAGC
GGTGCTAGAGCTGTCTACGACCAATTGAGCGGCCTCGGCACCGGGATGCGTTTTTTTTTTCCAGCGGTAC
CAAGCTTGGCGTAATCATGGTCATAGCTGTTTCCTGTGTGAAATTGTTATCCGCTCACAATTCCACACAA
CATACGAGCCGGAAGCATAAAGTGTAAAGCCTGGGGTGCCTAATGAGTGAGCTAACTCACATTAATTGCG
TTGCGCTCACTGCCCGCTTTCCAGTCGGGAAACCTGTCGTGCCAGCTGCATTAATGAATCGGCCAACGCG
CGGGGAGAGGCGGTTTGCGTATTGGGCGCTCTTCCGCTTCCTCGCTCACTGACTCGCTGCGCTCGGTCGT
TCGGCTGCGGCGAGCGGTATCAGCTCACTCAAAGGCGGTAATACGGTTATCCACAGAATCAGGGGATAAC
GCAGGAAAGAACATGTGAGCAAAAGGCCAGCAAAAGGCCAGGAACCGTAAAAAGGCCGCGTTGCTGGCGT
TTTTCCATAGGCTCCGCCCCCCTGACGAGCATCACAAAAATCGACGCTCAAGTCAGAGGTGGCGAAACCC
GACAGGACTATAAAGATACCAGGCGTTTCCCCCTGGAAGCTCCCTCGTGCGCTCTCCTGTTCCGACCCTG
CCGCTTACCGGATACCTGTCCGCCTTTCTCCCTTCGGGAAGCGTGGCGCTTTCTCATAGCTCACGCTGTA
GGTATCTCAGTTCGGTGTAGGTCGTTCGCTCCAAGCTGGGCTGTGTGCACGAACCCCCCGTTCAGCCCGA
CCGCTGCGCCTTATCCGGTAACTATCGTCTTGAGTCCAACCCGGTAAGACACGACTTATCGCCACTGGCA
GCAGCCACTGGTAACAGGATTAGCAGAGCGAGGTATGTAGGCGGTGCTACAGAGTTCTTGAAGTGGTGGC
CTAACTACGGCTACACTAGAAGAACAGTATTTGGTATCTGCGCTCTGCTGAAGCCAGTTACCTTCGGAAA
AAGAGTTGGTAGCTCTTGATCCGGCAAACAAACCACCGCTGGTAGCGGTGGTTTTTTTGTTTGCAAGCAG
CAGATTACGCGCAGAAAAAAAGGATCTCAAGAAGATCCTTTGATCTTTTCTACGGGGTCTGACGCTCAGT
GGAACGAAAACTCACGTTAAGGGATTTTGGTCATGAGATTATCAAAAAGGATCTTCACCTAGATCCTTTT
AAATTAAAAATGAAGTTTTAAATCAATCTAAAGTATATATGAGTAAACTTGGTCTGACAG
Features (pLannotate 1.2.2; 10 found; start..end, strand, type, name):
      1..861     -  CDS            AmpR: β-lactamase; bla; confers resistance to ampicillin, carbenicillin, and related antibiotics
    862..966     -  promoter       AmpR promoter: bla
   1061..1096    +  CDS            rop (fragment): Rop protein, which maintains plasmids at low copy number; rop
   1198..1297    +  misc_feature   bom (fragment): basis of mobility region from pBR322
   1303..1460    -  CDS            lacZα (fragment): LacZα fragment of β-galactosidase; lacZ fragment
   2564..2580    -  protein_bind   lac operator: The lac repressor binds to the lac operator to inhibit transcription in E. coli. This inhibition can be relieved by adding lactose or isopropyl-β-D-thiogalactopyranoside (IPTG). lac repressor encoded by lacI
   2588..2618    -  promoter       lac promoter: promoter for the E. coli lac operon
   2633..2654    -  protein_bind   CAP binding site: CAP binding activates transcription in the presence of cAMP. E. coli catabolite activator protein
   2667..2759    -  CDS            lacI (fragment): lac repressor; lacI; The lac repressor binds to the lac operator to inhibit transcription in E. coli. This inhibition can be relieved by adding lactose or isopropyl-β-D-thiogalactopyranoside (IPTG).
   2942..3530    -  rep_origin     ori: high-copy-number ColE1/pMB1/pBR322/pUC origin of replication
