[The description below was written by a language model from this plasmid's Addgene catalogue record and pLannotate feature annotations shown in this document.]
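Description:
Sticky-351e-3X is a pUC19-based bacterial plasmid intended purely as a source of DNA: it is grown in E. coli to produce a defined DNA fragment that is then used to assemble dinucleosomes for engineered chromatin studies. It is not an expression vector. The plasmid is maintained at high copy number through the pUC-type ColE1/pMB1 origin and selected with ampicillin via the β-lactamase gene (AmpR) and its native promoter. The sequenced record is about 3.7 kb, against a stated backbone of about 2.7 kb.

The repository lists the entry as an empty backbone and gives no insert description, stating only that the DNA was cloned between the HindIII and EcoRI sites of the pUC19 polylinker. The feature table is consistent with this. It annotates only standard backbone elements: the lac promoter, lac operator and CAP binding site, a truncated lacZα fragment, and small remnants of lacI, rop and bom. A stretch of roughly 1.1 kb between the lacZα fragment and the lac operator carries no annotation, and this is where the cloned nucleosome-forming DNA would sit, interrupting lacZα. The name suggests three tandem copies of a fragment of about 351 bp with cohesive ("sticky") ends, which would match the size of that gap. However, the record does not explicitly state the repeat number, the unit length, the sequence origin or the enzyme used to release the fragment, so this reading remains an inference. M13 forward and reverse primer sites flank the cloning region and are used for sequence verification.
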