Addgene plasmid #163967: Sticky-351e-3X
Purpose: (Empty Backbone) DNA fragment production for dinucleosome preparation
Depositing lab: Curt Davey. Depositing organization: Nanyang Technological University (NTU). Publication: Engineering nucleosomes for generating diverse chromatin assemblies. Adhireksan Z, Sharma D, Lee PL, Bao Q, Padavattan S, Shum WK, Davey GE, Davey CA. Nucleic Acids Res. 2021 Feb 15. pii: 6137298. doi: 10.1093/nar/gkab070. PubMed 33590100.
Backbone
  Vector backbone: pUC19
  Backbone manufacturer: Genscript
  Backbone size (bp): 2710
  Modifications to backbone: Cloned into the HindIII and EcoRI sites of the pUC19 vector
  Vector type: Bacterial vector for DNA production
Growth in bacteria
  Bacterial resistance: Ampicillin, 100 μg/mL
  Growth temperature: 37°C
  Growth strain: DH5alpha
  Copy number: High Copy
Gene/Insert
  Cloning method: Restriction Enzyme
  Sequencing primers: 5′ M13 fwd; 3′ M13 rev
Terms and licenses: Academic/Nonprofit Terms; Industry Terms: Not Available to Industry
Depositor comments: Please cite the following article in any publications where this construct is utilized: doi: 10.1093/nar/gkab070 Z. Adhireksan, D. Sharma, P.L. Lee, Q. Bao, S. Padavattan, W.K. Shum, G.E. Davey & C.A. Davey. (2021). Engineering Nucleosomes for Generating Diverse Chromatin Assemblies. Nucleic Acids Res.
How to cite: Sticky-351e-3X was a gift from Curt Davey (Addgene plasmid # 163967 ; http://n2t.net/addgene:163967 ; RRID:Addgene_163967)
