>Addgene plasmid #163967 | Sticky-351e-3X | depositor partial sequence | sequence record 318163 | Three copies of Sticky-351e bp sequence is cloned into HindIII/EcoRI of pUC19
AAGCTTGGTACCGCTGGAAAAAAAAAACGCATCCCGGTGCCGAGGCCGCTCAATTGGTCGTAGACAGCTC
TAGCACCGCTTAAACGCACGTACGCGCTGTCTACCGCGTTTTAACCGCCACTAGAAGCGCTTACTAGTCT
CCAGGCACGTGTGAGACCGGCACATGAAAAAAAAAATGCATGCTCGAGTATGAAAAAAAAAATCGCATCC
CGGTGCCGAGGCCGCTCAATTGGTCGTAGACAGCTCTAGCACCGCTTAAACGCACGTACGCGCTGTCTAC
CGCGTTTTAACCGCCACTAGAAGCGCTTACTAGTCTCCAGGCACGTGTGAGACCGGCACATGAAAAAAAA
AACCAGCGGTACCGCTGGAAAAAAAAAACGCATCCCGGTGCCGAGGCCGCTCAATTGGTCGTAGACAGCT
CTAGCACCGCTTAAACGCACGTACGCGCTGTCTACCGCGTTTTAACCGCCACTAGAAGCGCTTACTAGTC
TCCAGGCACGTGTGAGACCGGCACATGAAAAAAAAAATGCATGCTCGAGTATGAAAAAAAAAATCGCATC
CCGGTGCCGAGGCCGCTCAATTGGTCGTAGACAGCTCTAGCACCGCTTAAACGCACGTACGCGCTGTCTA
CCGCGTTTTAACCGCCACTAGAAGCGCTTACTAGTCTCCAGGCACGTGTGAGACCGGCACATGAAAAAAA
AAACCAGCGGTACCGCTGGAAAAAAAAAACGCATCCCGGTGCCGAGGCCGCTCAATTGGTCGTAGACAGC
TCTAGCACCGCTTAAACGCACGTACGCGCTGTCTACCGCGTTTTAACCGCCACTAGAAGCGCTTACTAGT
CTCCAGGCACGTGTGAGACCGGCACATGAAAAAAAAAATGCATGCTCGAGTATGAAAAAAAAAATCGCAT
CCCGGTGCCGAGGCCGCTCAATTGGTCGTAGACAGCTCTAGCACCGCTTAAACGCACGTACGCGCTGTCT
ACCGCGTTTTAACCGCCACTAGAAGCGCTTACTAGTCTCCAGGCACGTGTGAGACCGGCACATGAAAAAA
AAAACCAGCGGTACCGAATTC
